>Addgene plasmid #194005 | VPS13D1-1576-(Y1253S) | addgene full sequence | sequence record 388306 | Addgene NGS Result
CCTTTTTACGGTTCCTGGCCTTTTGCTGGCCTTTTGCTCACATGTTCTTTCCTGCGTTATCCCCTGATTC
TGTGGATAACCGTATTACCGCCATGCATTAGTTATTAATAGTAATCAATTACGGGGTCATTAGTTCATAG
CCCATATATGGAGTTCCGCGTTACATAACTTACGGTAAATGGCCCGCCTGGCTGACCGCCCAACGACCCC
CGCCCATTGACGTCAATAATGACGTATGTTCCCATAGTAACGCCAATAGGGACTTTCCATTGACGTCAAT
GGGTGGAGTATTTACGGTAAACTGCCCACTTGGCAGTACATCAAGTGTATCATATGCCAAGTACGCCCCC
TATTGACGTCAATGACGGTAAATGGCCCGCCTGGCATTATGCCCAGTACATGACCTTATGGGACTTTCCT
ACTTGGCAGTACATCTACGTATTAGTCATCGCTATTACCATGGTGATGCGGTTTTGGCAGTACATCAATG
GGCGTGGATAGCGGTTTGACTCACGGGGATTTCCAAGTCTCCACCCCATTGACGTCAATGGGAGTTTGTT
TTGGCACCAAAATCAACGGGACTTTCCAAAATGTCGTAACAACTCCGCCCCATTGACGCAAATGGGCGGT
AGGCGTGTACGGTGGGAGGTCTATATAAGCAGAGCTGGTTTAGTGAACCGTCAGATCCGCCACCATGCTG
GAGGGCCTGGTCGCTTGGGTCCTGAACACCTACCTGGGGAAGTATGTGAACAACCTGAACACCGATCAGC
TGTCCGTCGCTCTGCTGAAGGGCGCCGTGGAGCTGGAGAACCTGCCACTGAAGAAGGATGCCCTGAAGGA
GCTGGAGCTGCCCTTCGAGGTGAAGGCCGGCTTTATCGGCAAGGTGACCCTGCAGATCCCTTTTTACAGG
CCACACGTGGACCCCTGGGTCATCAGCATCAGCTCCCTGCACCTGATCGGCGCCCCTGAGAAGATCCAGG
ACTTCAATGATGAGAAGGAGAAGCTGCTGGAGAGAGAGAGGAAGAAGGCCCTGCTGCAGGCCCTGGAGGA
GAAGTGGAAGAACGACCGCCAGCAGAAGGGCGAGTCCTACTGGTATTCTGTGACCGCCAGCGTGGTGACA
AGAATCGTGGAGAATATCGAGCTGAAGATCCAGGACGTGCACCTGAGGTTCGAGGATGGCGTGACCAACC
CTTCTCACCCATTCGCCTTTGGCATCTGCATCAAGAATGTGAGCATGCAGAATGCCGTGAACGAGCCCGT
GCAGAAGCTGATGCGGAAGAAGCAGCTGGATGTGGCCGAGTTTTCCATCTACTGGGACGTGGATTGTACA
CTGCTGGGCGACCTGCCTCAGATGGAGCTGCAGGAGGCAATGGCACGCAGCATGGAGAGCCGGTCCCACC
ACTATGTGCTGGAGCCAGTGTTCGCCAGCGCCCTGCTGAAGCGCAACTGCTCCAAGAAGCCTCTGCGCTC
TCGGCACAGCCCACGGATCGACTGTGATATCCAGCTGGAGACAATCCCCCTGAAGCTGTCCCAGCTGCAG
TACAGACAGATCATGGAGTTTCTGAAGGAGCTGGAGCGCAAGGAGCGGCAGGTGAAGTTCCGGAGATGGA
AGCCTAAGGTGGCCATCAGCAAGAACTGCCGCGAGTGGTGGTATTTCGCCCTGAACGCCAATCTGTATGA
GATCCGGGAGCAGAGAAAGAGGTGTACCTGGGACTTTATGCTGCACAGGGCAAGGGACGCCGTGTCTTAC
ACCGATAAGTATTTCAATAAGCTGAAGGGCGGCCTGCTGAGCACAGACGATAAGGAGGAGATGTGCCGGA
TCGAGGAGGAGCAGTCCTTTGAGGAGCTGAAGATCCTGCGCGAGCTGGTGCACGATCGGTTCCACAAGCA
GGAGGAGCTGGCCGAGTCTCTGAGAGAGCCCCAGTTTGACAGCCCTGGCGCCTGTCCAGGAGCACCAGAG
CCTGGAGGAGGCTCCGGAATGCTGCAGTACCTGCAGTCTTGGTTCCCTGGATGGGGAGGATGGTATGGAC
AGCAGACCCCAGAGGGAAACGTGGTGGAGGGCCTGTCCGCCGAGCAGCAGGAGCAGTGGATTCCCGAGGA
GATCCTGGGCACCGAGGAGGGCGGTGACCCAACAGCCGATGCCAGCTGCATGAACACATACACCAAGCGC
GACCACGTGTTCGCCAAGCTGAATCTGCAGCTGCAGCGGGGCACAGTGACCCTGCTGCACAAGGAGCAGG
GAACCCCACAGATGAACGAGAGCGCCTTCATGCAGCTGGAGTTTTCCGATGTGAAGCTGCTGGCCGAGTC
TCTGCCTAGGCGCAATTCTAGCCTGCTGAGCGTGCGCCTGGGAGGCCTGTTTCTGCGGGACCTGGCAACA
GAGGGCACCATGTTCCCCCTGCTGGTGTTTCCAAACCCCCAGAAGGAAGTGGGCAGAGTGTCTCAGAGCT
TCGGCCTGCAGACCACATCCGCCGACAGGTCTGATCACTACCCAGCAGCCGACCCCGATGGCCCCGTGTT
CGAGATGCTGTATGAGAGAAATCCCGCCCACAGCCACTTCGAGCGGAGACTGAACGTGTCCACCAGGCCC
CTGAATATCATCTACAACCCTCAGGCCATCAAGAAGGTGGCCGACTTCTTTTACAAGGGCAAGGTGCACA
CATCTGGCTTCGGCTATCAGAGCGAGCTGGAGCTGAGAGTGGCAGAGGCAGCAAGGCGCCAGTATAACAA
GCTGAAGATGCAGACCAAGGCCGAGATCAGACAGACACTGGACAGGCTGCTGGTGGGCGACTTCATCGAG
GAGTCTAAGCGGTGGACCGTGCGGCTGGATATCAGCGCCCCACAGGTCATCTTCCCCGACGATTTCAAGT
TTAAGAATCCTGTGCTGGTGGTGGTGGACCTGGGCAGAATGCTGCTGACAAATACCCAGGATAACAGCCG
GAGAAAGTCCAGGGACGGCTCCGCCTCTGAGGAGACACAGTTCTCCGACGATGAGTACAAGACACCACTG
GCCACCCCCCCTAATACACCACCCCCTGAGTCCTCTAGCTCCAACGGCGAGAAGACCCCACCCTTCTCCG
GCGTGGAGTTTTCTGAGGAGCAGCTGCAGGCCCACCTGATGAGCACAAAGATGTACGAGCGGTACAGCCT
GTCCTTTATGGATCTGCAGATCATGGTGGGCCGGGTGAAGGACAACTGGAAGCACGTGCAGGACATCGAT
GTGGGCCCCACCCACGTGGTGGAGAAGTTCAATGTGCACCTGCAGCTGGAGAGGCGCCTGATCTACACAT
CCGACCCAAAGTATCCAGGAGCCGTGCTGTCTGGAAACCTGCCTGATCTGAAGATCCACATCAATGAGGA
CAAGATCAGCGCCCTGAAGAACTGCTTTGCCCTGCTGACCACACCAGAGATGAAGACATCCGATACCCAG
ATCAAGGAGAAGATCTTCCCACAGGAGGAGCAGAGGGGCTCTCTGCAGGACAGCGTGATGAACCTGACCC
AGTCTATCGTGCTGCTGGAGCAGCACACAAGAGAGGTGCTGGTGGAGAGCCAGCTGCTGCTGGCCGAGTT
CAAGGTCAATTGTATGCAGCTGGGCGTGGAGTCCAACGGCAGATACATCTCTGTGCTGAAGGTGTTCGGC
ACCAACGCCCACTTTGTGAAGAGGCCATATGATGCCGAGGTGAGCCTGACAGTGCACGGCCTGCTGCTGG
TGGACACAATGCAGACCTACGGCGCCGACTTTGATCTGCTGATGGCCAGCCACAAGAATCTGTCCTTCGA
TATCCCCACCGGCTCCCTGAGAGACTCTAGGGCACAGTCCCCCGTGTCTGGACCTAATGTGGCACACCTG
ACCGACGGAGCCACACTGAACGATAGGTCTGCCACCTCTGTGAGCCTGGACAAGATCCTGACAAAGGAGC
AGGAGAGCCTGATCAAGCTGGAGTATCAGTTCGTGTCTAGCGAGTGCCCCTCTATGAACCTGGATAGCAC
CCTGCAGGTCATCAGCCTGCAGGTGAACAATCTGGACATCATCCTGAATCCTGAGACAATCGTGGAGCTG
ATCGGCTTCCTGCAGAAGTCTTTTCCAAAGGAGAAGGACGATCTGAGCCCTCAGCCACTGATGACCGATT
TCGAGCGGAGCTTCCGGGAGCAGGGCACCTACCAGTCTACATATGAGCAGAATACCGAGGTGGCCGTGGA
GATCCACAGACTGAACCTGCTGCTGCTGAGGACAGTGGGCATGGCCAATCGCGAGAAGTACGGAAGGAAG
ATCGCAACCGCAAGCATCGGCGGCACAAAAGTGAATGTGAGCATGGGCTCCACCTTTGACATGAACGGCT
CCCTGGGCTGCCTGCAGCTGATGGACCTGACACAGGATAATGTGAAGAACCAGTATGTGGTGAGCATCGG
CAATTCCGTGGGCTACGAGAACATCATCTCTGATATCGGCTCTTTCGAGAGCGTGTTTGTGCGCATGGAG
GACGCCGCCCTGACCGAGGCCCTGTCCTTCACATTTGTGGAGCGGTCTAAGCAGGAGTGTTTCCTGAATC
TGAAGATGGCCAGCCTGCACTACAACCACTCCGCCAAGTTTCTGAAGGAGCTGACCCTGTCTATGGACGA
GCTGGAGGAGAACTTCAGGGGCATGCTGAAGAGCGCCGCCACAAAGGTGACCACAGTGCTGGCCACAAAG
ACCGCCGAGTACTCTGAGATGGTGAGCCTGTTCGAGACACCTAGAAAGACAAGGGAGCCCTTCATCCTGG
AGGAGAATGAGATCTATGGCTTCGACCTGGCCTCCTCTCACCTGGATACCGTGAAGCTGATCCTGAACAT
CAATATCGAGTCCCCCGTGGTGTCTATCCCTAGGAAGCCAGGCTCCCCCGAGCTGCTGGTGGGACACCTG
GGACAGATCTTCATCCAGAACTTTGTGGCCGGCGACGATGAGTCCCGCTCTGATCGGCTGCAGGTGGAGA
TCAAGGACATCAAGCTGTACAGCCTGAATTGCACCCAGCTGGCAGGAAGAGAGGCAGTGGGCTCTGAGGG
CAGCAGGATGTTTTGTCCTCCAAGCGGCTCCGGCTCTGCCAACTCCCAGGAGGAGGCACACTTCACACGC
CACGACGGCTTTGAGTCTCTGCACCGGGGCCAGGCCTTTCACATCCTGAACAATACCACAATCCAGTTCA
AGCTGGAGAAGATCCCAATCGAGCGGGAGAGCGAGCTGACCTTTAGCCTGTCCCCCGACGATCTGGGCAC
AAGCTCCATCATGAAGATCGAGGGCAAGTTCGTGAATCCAGTGCAGGTGGTGCTGGCCAAGCACGTGTAC
GAGCAGGTGCTGCAGACCCTGGACAACCTGGTGTACAGCGAGGATCTGAATAAGTATCCAGCATCCGCCA
CATCTAGCCCATGCCCTGATTCCCCACTGCCAGGCTCTGGCTCCTCTCCACCGGTCGCCACCATGGTGAG
CAAGGGCGAGGAGCTGTTCACCGGGGTGGTGCCCATCCTGGTCGAGCTGGACGGCGACGTAAACGGCCAC
AAGTTCAGCGTGTCCGGCGAGGGCGAGGGCGATGCCACCTACGGCAAGCTGACCCTGAAGTTCATCTGCA
CCACCGGCAAGCTGCCCGTGCCCTGGCCCACCCTCGTGACCACCCTGACCTACGGCGTGCAGTGCTTCAG
CCGCTACCCCGACCACATGAAGCAGCACGACTTCTTCAAGTCCGCCATGCCCGAAGGCTACGTCCAGGAG
CGCACCATCTTCTTCAAGGACGACGGCAACTACAAGACCCGCGCCGAGGTGAAGTTCGAGGGCGACACCC
TGGTGAACCGCATCGAGCTGAAGGGCATCGACTTCAAGGAGGACGGCAACATCCTGGGGCACAAGCTGGA
GTACAACTACAACAGCCACAACGTCTATATCATGGCCGACAAGCAGAAGAACGGCATCAAGGTGAACTTC
AAGATCCGCCACAACATCGAGGACGGCAGCGTGCAGCTCGCCGACCACTACCAGCAGAACACCCCCATCG
GCGACGGCCCCGTGCTGCTGCCCGACAACCACTACCTGAGCACCCAGTCCGCCCTGAGCAAAGACCCCAA
CGAGAAGCGCGATCACATGGTCCTGCTGGAGTTCGTGACCGCCGCCGGGATCACTCTCGGCATGGACGAG
CTGTACAAGTAAAGCGGCCGCGACTCTAGATCATAATCAGCCATACCACATTTGTAGAGGTTTTACTTGC
TTTAAAAAACCTCCCACACCTCCCCCTGAACCTGAAACATAAAATGAATGCAATTGTTGTTGTTAACTTG
TTTATTGCAGCTTATAATGGTTACAAATAAAGCAATAGCATCACAAATTTCACAAATAAAGCATTTTTTT
CACTGCATTCTAGTTGTGGTTTGTCCAAACTCATCAATGTATCTTAAGGCGTAAATTGTAAGCGTTAATA
TTTTGTTAAAATTCGCGTTAAATTTTTGTTAAATCAGCTCATTTTTTAACCAATAGGCCGAAATCGGCAA
AATCCCTTATAAATCAAAAGAATAGACCGAGATAGGGT
[37 nt withheld, positions 6549-6585]
AAAGAACGTGGACTCCAACGTCAAAGG
[49 nt withheld, positions 6613-6661]
T
[91 nt withheld, positions 6663-6753]
G
[124 nt withheld, positions 6755-6878]
CAGGTGGCACTTTTCGGGGAAATGTGCGCGGAACCCCTATTTGTTTATTTTTCTAAATACATTCAAATAT
GTATCCGCTCATGAGACAATAACCCTGATAAATGCTTCAATAATATTGAAAAAGGAAGAGTCCTGAGGCG
GAAAGAACCAGCTGTGGAATGTGTGTCAGTTAGGGTGTGGAAAGTCCCCAGGCTCCCCAGCAGGCAGAAG
TATGCAAAGCATGCATCTCAATTAGTCAGCAACCAGGTGTGGAAAGTCCCCAGGCTCCCCAGCAGGCAGA
AGTATGCAAAGCATGCATCTCAATTAGTCAGCAACCATAGTCCCGCCCCTAACTCCGCCCATCCCGCCCC
TAACTCCGCCCAGTTCCGCCCATTCTCCGCCCCATGGCTGACTAATTTTTTTTATTTATGCAGAGGCCGA
GGCCGCCTCGGCCTCTGAGCTATTCCAGAAGTAGTGAGGAGGCTTTTTTGGAGGCCTAGGCTTTTGCAAA
GATCGATCAAGAGACAGGATGAGGATCGTTTCGCATGATTGAACAAGATGGATTGCACGCAGGTTCTCCG
GCCGCTTGGGTGGAGAGGCTATTCGGCTATGACTGGGCACAACAGACAATCGGCTGCTCTGATGCCGCCG
TGTTCCGGCTGTCAGCGCAGGGGCGCCCGGTTCTTTTTGTCAAGACCGACCTGTCCGGTGCCCTGAATGA
ACTGCAAGACGAGGCAGCGCGGCTATCGTGGCTGGCCACGACGGGCGTTCCTTGCGCAGCTGTGCTCGAC
GTTGTCACTGAAGCGGGAAGGGACTGGCTGCTATTGGGCGAAGTGCCGGGGCAGGATCTCCTGTCATCTC
ACCTTGCTCCTGCCGAGAAAGTATCCATCATGGCTGATGCAATGCGGCGGCTGCATACGCTTGATCCGGC
TACCTGCCCATTCGACCACCAAGCGAAACATCGCATCGAGCGAGCACGTACTCGGATGGAAGCCGGTCTT
GTCGATCAGGATGATCTGGACGAAGAGCATCAGGGGCTCGCGCCAGCCGAACTGTTCGCCAGGCTCAAGG
CGAGCATGCCCGACGGCGAGGATCTCGTCGTGACCCATGGCGATGCCTGCTTGCCGAATATCATGGTGGA
AAATGGCCGCTTTTCTGGATTCATCGACTGTGGCCGGCTGGGTGTGGCGGACCGCTATCAGGACATAGCG
TTGGCTACCCGTGATATTGCTGAAGAGCTTGGCGGCGAATGGGCTGACCGCTTCCTCGTGCTTTACGGTA
TCGCCGCTCCCGATTCGCAGCGCATCGCCTTCTATCGCCTTCTTGACGAGTTCTTCTGAGCGGGACTCTG
GGGTTCGAAATGACCGACCAAGCGACGCCCAACCTGCCATCACGAGATTTCGATTCCACCGCCGCCTTCT
ATGAAAGGTTGGGCTTCGGAATCGTTTTCCGGGACGCCGGCTGGATGATCCTCCAGCGCGGGGATCTCAT
GCTGGAGTTCTTCGCCCACCCTAGGGGGAGGCTAACTGAAACACGGAAGGAGACAATACCGGAAGGAACC
CGCGCTATGACGGCAATAAAAAGACAGAATAAAACGCACGGTGTTGGGTCGTTTGTTCATAAACGCGGGG
TTCGGTCCCAGGGCTGGCACTCTGTCGATACCCCACCGAGACCCCATTGGGGCCAATACGCCCGCGTTTC
TTCCTTTTCCCCACCCCACCCCCCAAGTTCGGGTGAAGGCCCAGGGCTCGCAGCCAACGTCGGGGCGGCA
GGCCCTGCCATAGCCTCAGGTTACTCATATATACTTTAGATTGATTTAAAACTTCATTTTTAATTTAAAA
GGATCTAGGTGAAGATCCTTTTTGATAATCTCATGACCAAAATCCCTTAACGTGAGTTTTCGTTCCACTG
AGCGTCAGACCCCGTAGAAAAGATCAAAGGATCTTCTTGAGATCCTTTTTTTCTGCGCGTAATCTGCTGC
TTGCAAACAAAAAAACCACCGCTACCAGCGGTGGTTTGTTTGCCGGATCAAGAGCTACCAACTCTTTTTC
CGAAGGTAACTGGCTTCAGCAGAGCGCAGATACCAAATACTGTTCTTCTAGTGTAGCCGTAGTTAGGCCA
CCACTTCAAGAACTCTGTAGCACCGCCTACATACCTCGCTCTGCTAATCCTGTTACCAGTGGCTGCTGCC
AGTGGCGATAAGTCGTGTCTTACCGGGTTGGACTCAAGACGATAGTTACCGGATAAGGCGCAGCGGTCGG
GCTGAACGGGGGGTTCGTGCACACAGCCCAGCTTGGAGCGAACGACCTACACCGAACTGAGATACCTACA
GCGTGAGCTATGAGAAAGCGCCACGCTTCCCGAAGGGAGAAAGGCGGACAGGTATCCGGTAAGCGGCAGG
GTCGGAACAGGAGAGCGCACGAGGGAGCTTCCAGGGGGAAACGCCTGGTATCTTTATAGTCCTGTCGGGT
TTCGCCACCTCTGACTTGAGCGTCGATTTTTGTGATGCTCGTCAGGGGGGCGGAGCCTATGGAAAAACGC
CAGCAACGCGG
Features (pLannotate 1.2.2; 15 found; start..end, strand, type, name):
     32..91      +  rep_origin     RSF ori (fragment): Plasmids containing the RSF 1030 origin of replication can be propagated in E. coli cells that contain additional plasmids with compatible origins.
    159..462     +  enhancer       CMV enhancer: human cytomegalovirus immediate early enhancer
    463..666     +  promoter       CMV promoter: human cytomegalovirus (CMV) immediate early promoter
    695..5422    +  CDS            VPS13D (fragment): VP13D_HUMAN - Also known as KIAA0453 From Homo sapiens (Human).
   5453..6172    +  CDS            EGFP: the original enhanced GFP (Yang et al., 1996) mammalian codon-optimized
   6189..6272    +  CDS            large T antigen (fragment): large T antigen from SV40 (simian virus 40)
   6295..6416    +  polyA_signal   SV40 poly(A) signal: SV40 polyadenylation signal
   6450..6878    -  rep_origin     f1 ori (sequence partly withheld): f1 bacteriophage origin of replication; arrow indicates direction of (+) strand synthesis
   6905..7009    +  promoter       AmpR promoter: bla
   7011..7368    +  promoter       SV40 promoter: SV40 enhancer and early promoter
   7403..8197    +  CDS            NeoR/KanR: aminoglycoside phosphotransferase from Tn5; aph(3')-II (or nptII); confers resistance to neomycin, kanamycin, and G418 (Geneticin®)
   8218..8370    +  CDS            ble (fragment): BLE_KLEPN - Experimental evidence at protein level: Swiss-Prot protein existence level 1. Binding protein with a strong affinity to the bleomycin family of antibiotics. Binds to CL990; an antimitotic-antibiotic compound. From Klebsiella pneumoniae.
   8429..8476    +  polyA_signal   HSV TK poly(A) signal: herpes simplex virus thymidine kinase polyadenylation signal (Cole and Stacy, 1985)
   8567..8583    -  polyA_signal   bGH poly(A) signal (fragment): bovine growth hormone polyadenylation signal
   8805..9393    +  rep_origin     ori: high-copy-number ColE1/pMB1/pBR322/pUC origin of replication
