[The description below was written by a language model from this plasmid's Addgene catalogue record and pLannotate feature annotations shown in this document.]
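Description:
VPS13D1-1576-(Y1253S) is a mammalian expression plasmid carrying an N-terminal fragment (residues 1–1576, per the name) of codon-optimized human VPS13D with a tyrosine-to-serine substitution at position 1253. VPS13D belongs to the bridge-like lipid transfer protein family, and the associated work concerns its role in tethering the ER to mitochondria and peroxisomes via Miro. The record does not say what this particular mutation is meant to disrupt.

The catalogue fields and the sequenced record disagree in several respects. The catalogue lists a pcDNA3.4 backbone, a total size of about 20 kb and no tag. That size would fit a full-length VPS13D construct, whereas the full-sequence record is 9,409 nt. Its feature layout resembles an EGFP-N-type vector. A CMV enhancer and promoter drive a roughly 4.7 kb VPS13D fragment, which is followed closely by an EGFP coding sequence and an SV40 polyadenylation signal. This arrangement suggests a C-terminal EGFP fusion for visualizing the fragment in cells, although the reading-frame continuity cannot be confirmed from the table.

Downstream lies a dual-purpose selection cassette in which the bacterial AmpR (bla) promoter and the SV40 early promoter both drive the Tn5 NeoR/KanR gene, terminated by the HSV TK poly(A) signal. It gives kanamycin resistance in E. coli, matching the catalogue, and allows G418 selection in mammalian cells. A high-copy ColE1/pUC origin supports bacterial replication, and an f1 origin is also present. The short large T antigen, ble, RSF ori and bGH poly(A) hits are small fragments that are probably backbone remnants.

The construct is suited to transient expression in mammalian cells to compare the mutant fragment's behaviour with that of the wild type.
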