Addgene plasmid #194005: VPS13D1-1576-(Y1253S)
Purpose: Y to S mutation in VPS13D gene
Depositing lab: Pietro De Camilli. Depositing organization: Yale University. Publication: VPS13D bridges the ER to mitochondria and peroxisomes via Miro. Guillen-Samander A, Leonzino M, Hanna MG, Tang N, Shen H, De Camilli P. J Cell Biol. 2021 May 3;220(5). pii: 212021. doi: 10.1083/jcb.202010004. PubMed 33891013.
Backbone
  Vector backbone: pcDNA3.4
  Backbone manufacturer: Genscript
  Backbone size w/o insert (bp): 6000
  Total vector size (bp): 20000
  Vector type: Mammalian Expression
Growth in bacteria
  Bacterial resistance: Kanamycin, 50 μg/mL
  Growth temperature: 30°C
  Growth strain: DH5alpha
  Copy number: Unknown
Gene/Insert
  Gene/Insert name: Codon optimized VPS13D
  Species: H. sapiens (human)
  Entrez Gene: VPS13D (a.k.a. BLTP5D, SCAR4)
  Tag / fusion protein: none
Resource information
  A portion of this plasmid was derived from a plasmid made by: This was synthesized by Genscript.
Terms and licenses: Academic/Nonprofit Terms; Industry Terms: Not Available to Industry
How to cite: VPS13D1-1576-(Y1253S) was a gift from Pietro De Camilli (Addgene plasmid # 194005 ; http://n2t.net/addgene:194005 ; RRID:Addgene_194005)
